Addgene plasmid #54191: mEmerald-MyosinIIA-N-14
Purpose: Localization: Cytoskeleton, Excitation: 487, Emission: 509
Depositing lab: Michael Davidson. Depositing organization: Florida State University, Tallahassee. Publication: A contractile and counterbalancing adhesion system controls the 3D shape of crawling cells. Burnette DT, Shao L, Ott C, Pasapera AM, Fischer RS, Baird MA, Der Loughian C, Delanoe-Ayari H, Paszek MJ, Davidson MW, Betzig E, Lippincott-Schwartz J. J Cell Biol. 2014 Apr 14;205(1):83-96. doi: 10.1083/jcb.201311104. Epub 2014 Apr 7. PubMed 24711500.
Backbone
  Vector backbone: mEmerald-N1
  Backbone size w/o insert (bp): 4750
  Vector type: Mammalian Expression
  Selectable markers: Neomycin (select with G418)
Growth in bacteria
  Bacterial resistance: Kanamycin, 50 μg/mL
  Growth temperature: 37°C
  Growth strain: DH5alpha
  Copy number: High Copy
Gene/Insert
  Gene/Insert name: MyosinIIA (alt name: AJ312390)
  Species: M. musculus (mouse)
  Promoter: CMV
  Tag / fusion protein: mEmerald (C terminal on backbone)
  Cloning method: Unknown
  Sequencing primers: 5′ CMV-F; 3′ SV40pA-R
Terms and licenses: Academic/Nonprofit Terms; Industry Terms
Depositor comments: . Excitation = 487; Emission = 509. Localization data: Cytoskeleton
How to cite: mEmerald-MyosinIIA-N-14 was a gift from Michael Davidson (Addgene plasmid # 54191 ; http://n2t.net/addgene:54191 ; RRID:Addgene_54191)
