[The description below was written by a language model from this plasmid's Addgene catalogue record.]
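Description:
mEmerald-MyosinIIA-N-14 is a mammalian expression plasmid built on the mEmerald-N1 backbone (about 4.75 kb without insert), an N1-style fluorescent protein fusion vector in which the gene of interest is placed upstream of the fluorescent protein coding sequence. It is maintained as a high-copy plasmid in E. coli under kanamycin selection. It also carries a neomycin resistance marker, so transfected mammalian cells can be selected with G418. The record provides no feature table, so the origin of replication and other backbone elements are not itemised. The listed sequencing primers do imply a CMV promoter at the 5′ end of the expression cassette and an SV40 polyadenylation signal at its 3′ end.

The insert is mouse (M. musculus) myosin IIA, the non-muscle myosin II motor protein, expressed from the CMV promoter for strong constitutive transcription in mammalian cells. mEmerald, a bright monomeric green fluorescent protein derived from GFP, is fused to the C terminus of the myosin and is supplied by the backbone. Its recorded excitation and emission maxima are 487 nm and 509 nm. The "N-14" in the name probably refers to the N1-type orientation and a 14-residue linker between the two proteins, but the record does not state this, nor does it give the insert size or cloning method.

The fusion is annotated as localising to the cytoskeleton, and the plasmid serves as a live-cell imaging marker for myosin IIA-containing actomyosin structures. The associated publication used it in a study of how contractile and adhesion systems control the three-dimensional shape of crawling cells.
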