>Addgene plasmid #54191 | mEmerald-MyosinIIA-N-14 | addgene partial sequence | sequence record 93164 | EGFP-N 5'-CGTCGCCGTCCAGCTCGACCAG-3'
CCTTGCTCACCATGGTGGCGACCGGTGGATCCCCTGCGCTCCCGCCGCTTCCGCCTTCAGCTGCCTTGGC
ATCGGCCCCATCTGCTTTACCGTCGACCTCCTCGTCTGAGCAGTCGCCAGTGCCTTTCCGAACAATTCGG
CGAGTCACGACAAATGGCAGGTCCCCACGCCTCAGTTTGTTCTTCAGGGAGCTGACCTCGCGGTTCATAG
CATCAGCGGTCTCTGTGGCATCTTCCAGCTCACGCTGCAGCTTCCGGCGTGAGGCATTGGCCCGCTGGGC
CTCCTCTTCAGCCTCCTCTAGCTGCCGTTTAAGCTGCTTCAGGCGGGTGGACGCCTTGTCAGCCTGGTCC
TTGAACTGTTCCGCGTTCCTCCGCTCGTCCTCCACCTGCAGCAGCACGTCCTTCAGCTTCTTCTCCGTCC
GGCGCACCTGCTTGGAGGCTGCCTGGCGCTCCTTGGTCTCGTTGTCCAGCTGTTCCTCCAGCTGTGCAAT
TTTGGCCTCCAAGGCCGCGATGGAGGCCTTGTATTTGGACTTGACAGCACTCTCCATTTCCTGCAGCTTG
GCCTTGAGCTCCTTGTTCTGGCGTTCCAGCTGCTGTCGCGCATTCTCATTCTTCTGTGCGTGGCTGCGTT
CCAGGTTCAGGTCGGTGTTTATTTGGTCGATCTGCAGGTTGGCCTTCTTCAGCCGATCGTTGATCAGCTC
CGTGTTGCCCTGTTCCTCCTCCAGCTCCTCCTCCAGCAGGGCAATGCGGGCCTCCAGTCGCCGCTTCTCC
TCTAATGCTAGGGCC
